Addgene plasmid #136079: pUAP4
Purpose: Acceptor plasmid for L0 parts. Clone L0 parts into pUAP4 with SapI, lacZ blue-white screening. Release parts to assemble transcription units with BsaI.
Depositing lab: Jim Haseloff. Depositing organization: University of Cambridge. Publication: Systematic tools for reprogramming plant gene expression in a simple model, Marchantia polymorpha. Sauret-Gueto S, Frangedakis E, Silvestri L, Rebmann M, Tomaselli M, Markel K, Delmans M, West A, Patron NJ, Haseloff J. ACS Synth Biol. 2020 Mar 12. doi: 10.1021/acssynbio.9b00511. PubMed 32163700.
Backbone
  Vector backbone: pUAP1
  Vector type: Plant Expression, Synthetic Biology
Growth in bacteria
  Bacterial resistance: Chloramphenicol, 25 μg/mL
  Growth temperature: 37°C
  Growth strain: DH5alpha
  Copy number: High Copy
Gene/Insert
  Gene/Insert name: None
  Cloning method: Restriction Enzyme; 5′ cloning site SapI (destroyed during cloning); 3′ cloning site SapI (destroyed during cloning)
  Sequencing primers: 5′ n/a
Depositor comments: Please visit https://www.biorxiv.org/content/10.1101/2020.02.29.971002v1 for bioRxiv preprint.
How to cite: pUAP4 was a gift from Jim Haseloff (Addgene plasmid # 136079 ; http://n2t.net/addgene:136079 ; RRID:Addgene_136079)
