[The description below was written by a language model from this plasmid's Addgene catalogue record and pLannotate feature annotations shown in this document.]
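Description:
pUAP4 is a small (about 2.6 kb) universal acceptor plasmid for Type IIS modular DNA assembly, derived from pUAP1 and catalogued as a plant expression / synthetic biology vector. It belongs to a toolkit developed for engineering gene expression in the liverwort Marchantia polymorpha. It carries no insert of its own and serves as the entry point for creating standardised Level 0 (L0) parts. The plasmid is maintained in E. coli at high copy through a ColE1/pUC-type origin of replication. Selection is with chloramphenicol, conferred by the cat gene under its native promoter and followed by the lambda t0 terminator. Additional annotated bacterial terminators, including a his operon terminator, flank the functional modules and probably help insulate the cloning region from read-through transcription.

The cloning site is a lacZα screening cassette made up of a CAP binding site, lac promoter, lac operator, a pUC18/19-type multiple cloning site and a lacZα fragment. A short lacI remnant and a bom fragment on either side appear to be carry-over from the source sequence rather than functional elements. According to the record, new parts are inserted with SapI, and the SapI sites are destroyed in the process. Successful insertion displaces the lacZα cassette, so recombinants can be identified by blue-white screening. The cloned L0 part can then be released with BsaI for assembly with other parts into complete transcription units in downstream acceptor vectors. The feature table does not annotate the SapI and BsaI sites themselves or the overhangs they generate, so these details rest on the catalogue description alone.
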