Features (pLannotate 1.2.2; 13 found; start..end, strand, type, name):
     90..133     +  terminator     bacterial terminator: putative bacterial transcription terminator
    219..316     +  promoter       cat promoter: promoter of the E. coli cat gene encoding chloramphenicol acetyltransferase
    317..973     +  CDS            cat: CAT_ECOLX - Experimental evidence at protein level: Swiss-Prot protein existence level 1. This enzyme is an effector of chloramphenicol resistance in bacteria. From Escherichia coli. This protein is used as a marker in many commonly used cloning vectors, such as pACYC184.
    997..1091    +  terminator     lambda t0 terminator: transcription terminator from phage lambda
   1274..1862    +  rep_origin     ori: high-copy-number ColE1/pMB1/pBR322/pUC origin of replication
   2057..2114    -  terminator     his operon terminator: This putative transcriptin terminator from the E. coli his operon has a 2-bp deletion introduced during synthesis. Its efficiency has not been determined.
   2134..2175    +  CDS            lacI (fragment): lac repressor; lacI; The lac repressor binds to the lac operator to inhibit transcription in E. coli. This inhibition can be relieved by adding lactose or isopropyl-β-D-thiogalactopyranoside (IPTG).
   2188..2209    +  protein_bind   CAP binding site: CAP binding activates transcription in the presence of cAMP. E. coli catabolite activator protein
   2224..2254    +  promoter       lac promoter: promoter for the E. coli lac operon
   2262..2278    +  protein_bind   lac operator: The lac repressor binds to the lac operator to inhibit transcription in E. coli. This inhibition can be relieved by adding lactose or isopropyl-β-D-thiogalactopyranoside (IPTG). lac repressor encoded by lacI
   2315..2371    -  misc_feature   MCS: pUC18/19 multiple cloning site
   2368..2523    +  CDS            lacZα (fragment): LacZα fragment of β-galactosidase; lacZ fragment
   2532..2631    -  misc_feature   bom (fragment): basis of mobility region from pBR322
>Addgene plasmid #136079 | pUAP4 | addgene full sequence | sequence record 274999 | Addgene NGS Result
CGCCAACACCCGCTGACGCGCCCTGACGGGCTTGTCTGCTCCCGGCATCCGCTTACAGACAAGCTGTGGC
TCTTCGAGACCGAATTCCAGAAATCATCCTTAGCGAAAGCTAAGGATTTTTTTTATCTGAAATTCTGCCT
CGTGATACGCCTATTTTTATAGGTTAATGTCATGATAATAATGGTTTCTTAGACGTCAGGTGGCACTCGA
GTTGATCGGGCACGTAAGAGGTTCCAACTTTCACCATAATGAAATAAGATCACTACCGGGCGTATTTTTT
GAGTTATCGAGATTTTCAGGAGCTAAGGAAGCTAAAATGGAGAAAAAAATCACTGGATATACCACCGTTG
ATATATCCCAATGGCATCGTAAAGAACATTTTGAGGCATTTCAGTCAGTTGCTCAATGTACCTATAACCA
GACCGTTCAGCTGGATATTACGGCCTTTTTAAAGACCGTAAAGAAAAATAAGCACAAGTTTTATCCGGCC
TTTATTCACATTCTTGCCCGCCTGATGAATGCTCATCCGGAATTTCGTATGGCAATGAAAGACGGTGAGC
TGGTGATATGGGATAGTGTTCACCCTTGTTACACCGTTTTCCATGAGCAAACTGAAACGTTTTCATCGCT
CTGGAGTGAATACCACGACGATTTCCGGCAGTTTCTACACATATATTCGCAAGATGTGGCGTGTTACGGT
GAAAACCTGGCCTATTTCCCTAAAGGGTTTATTGAGAATATGTTTTTCGTCTCAGCCAATCCCTGGGTGA
GTTTCACCAGTTTTGATTTAAACGTGGCCAATATGGACAACTTCTTCGCCCCCGTTTTCACCATGGGCAA
ATATTATACGCAAGGCGACAAGGTGCTGATGCCGCTGGCGATTCAGGTTCATCATGCCGTTTGTGATGGC
TTCCATGTCGGCAGAATGCTTAATGAATTACAACAGTACTGCGATGAGTGGCAGGGCGGGGCGTAATTTG
ATATCGAGCTCGCTTGGACTCCTGTTGATAGATCCAGTAATGACCTCAGAACTCCATCTGGATTTGTTCA
GAACGCTCGGTTGCCGCCGGGCGTTTTTTATTGGTGAGAATCCAAGCCTCGAGCTGTCAGACCAAGTTTA
CTCATATATACTTTAGATTGATTTAAAACTTCATTTTTAATTTAAAAGGATCTAGGTGAAGATCCTTTTT
GATAATCTCATGACCAAAATCCCTTAACGTGAGTTTTCGTTCCACTGAGCGTCAGACCCCGTAGAAAAGA
TCAAAGGATCTTCTTGAGATCCTTTTTTTCTGCGCGTAATCTGCTGCTTGCAAACAAAAAAACCACCGCT
ACCAGCGGTGGTTTGTTTGCCGGATCAAGAGCTACCAACTCTTTTTCCGAAGGTAACTGGCTTCAGCAGA
GCGCAGATACCAAATACTGTTCTTCTAGTGTAGCCGTAGTTAGGCCACCACTTCAAGAACTCTGTAGCAC
CGCCTACATACCTCGCTCTGCTAATCCTGTTACCAGTGGCTGCTGCCAGTGGCGATAAGTCGTGTCTTAC
CGGGTTGGACTCAAGACGATAGTTACCGGATAAGGCGCAGCGGTCGGGCTGAACGGGGGGTTCGTGCACA
CAGCCCAGCTTGGAGCGAACGACCTACACCGAACTGAGATACCTACAGCGTGAGCTATGAGAAAGCGCCA
CGCTTCCCGAAGGGAGAAAGGCGGACAGGTATCCGGTAAGCGGCAGGGTCGGAACAGGAGAGCGCACGAG
GGAGCTTCCAGGGGGAAACGCCTGGTATCTTTATAGTCCTGTCGGGTTTCGCCACCTCTGACTTGAGCGT
CGATTTTTGTGATGCTCGTCAGGGGGGCGGAGCCTGTGGAAAAACGCCAGCAACGCGGCCTTTTTACGGT
TCCTGGCCTTTTGCTGGCCTTTTGCTCACATGTTCTTTCCTGCGTTATCCCCTGATTCTGTGGATAACCG
TATTACCGCCTTTGAGTGAGCTGATACCGCTCGCCGCAGCCGAACGACCGAGCGCAGCGAGTCAGTGAGC
GAGGAAGCCTGCATAACGCGAAGTAATCTTTTCGGTTTTAAAGAAAAAGGGCAGGGTGGTGACACCTTGC
CCTTTTTTGCCGGACTGCAGGGTCTCGAAGAGCCAGCTGGCACGACAGGTTTCCCGACTGGAAAGCGGGC
AGTGAGCGCAACGCAATTAATGTGAGTTAGCTCACTCATTAGGCACCCCAGGCTTTACACTATATGCTTC
CGGCTCGTATGTTGTGTGGAATTGTGAGCGGATAACAATTTCACACAGGAAACAGCTATGACCATGATTA
CGCCAAGCTTGCATGCCTGCAGGTCGACTCTAGAGGATCCCCGGGTACCGAGCTCGAATTCACTGGCCGT
CGTTTTACAACGTCGTGACTGGGAAAACCCTGGCGTTACCCAACTTAATCGCCTTGCAGCACATCCCCCT
TTCGCCAGCTGGCGTAATAGCGAAGAGGCCTGCGCCGATCGCCCTTCCCAACAGTTGCGCAGCCTGAATG
GCGGATGAGCGCCTGATGCGGTATTTTCTCCTTACGCATCTGTGCGGTATTTCACACCGCATATGGTGCA
CTCTCAGTACAATCTGCTCTGATGCCGCATAGTTAAGCCAGCCCCGACACC
